Addgene plasmid #140379: pJBL709
Purpose: Expresses TetR-regulated 3WJdB RNA aptamer driven by T7 promoter with the tetO sequence 12BP dowsntream from the promoter
Depositing lab: Julius Lucks. Depositing organization: Northwestern University. Publication: Cell-free biosensors for rapid detection of water contaminants. Jung JK, Alam KK, Verosloff MS, Capdevila DA, Desmau M, Clauer PR, Lee JW, Nguyen PQ, Pasten PA, Matiasek SJ, Gaillard JF, Giedroc DP, Collins JJ, Lucks JB. Nat Biotechnol. 2020 Jul 6. pii: 10.1038/s41587-020-0571-7. doi: 10.1038/s41587-020-0571-7. PubMed 32632301.
Backbone
  Vector backbone: pUC19
  Vector type: Synthetic Biology
Growth in bacteria
  Bacterial resistance: Ampicillin, 100 μg/mL
  Growth temperature: 37°C
  Growth strain: DH5alpha
  Copy number: High Copy
Gene/Insert
  Gene/Insert name: T7-12BP-tetO-3WJdB-T
  Species: Synthetic
  Cloning method: Gibson Cloning
Terms and licenses: Academic/Nonprofit Terms; Industry Terms: Not Available to Industry
How to cite: pJBL709 was a gift from Julius Lucks (Addgene plasmid # 140379 ; http://n2t.net/addgene:140379 ; RRID:Addgene_140379)
