[The description below was written by a language model from this plasmid's Addgene catalogue record and pLannotate feature annotations shown in this document.]
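Description:
pJBL709 is a small (about 2.9 kb) synthetic-biology plasmid built on the pUC19 backbone and propagated in E. coli as a high-copy construct. It replicates from the ColE1/pMB1-type pUC origin and is selected through the β-lactamase (AmpR) gene under its native bla promoter. The remaining backbone annotations, including the CAP site, lac promoter and operator, split fragments of the pUC multiple cloning site and a lacZα fragment, are remnants of pUC19 flanking the insertion point. The short hits to lacI, bom, rop and an RSF origin are fragmentary matches, not functional elements. The depositor and sequencing-derived records are the same length and show the same feature order, differing only in their start coordinate.

The payload, assembled by Gibson cloning into the cloning-site region, is a compact synthetic transcription unit named T7-12BP-tetO-3WJdB-T. A bacteriophage T7 promoter is followed, after a spacer described in the record as 12 bp, by a tet operator, which the annotation software picks up as a short PLtetO-1 fragment. The stretch between the operator and the T7 terminator is unannotated, but by the insert name it corresponds to 3WJdB, a three-way-junction dimeric Broccoli RNA aptamer that fluoresces on binding its dye ligand. No protein is encoded: the readout is the transcribed RNA itself. TetR bound at the operator blocks T7 RNA polymerase, and tetracycline-class ligands that release TetR allow aptamer transcription and signal.

According to the associated publication title, the construct belongs to a cell-free biosensor platform for detecting water contaminants. It probably serves as a DNA template for in vitro transcription and as one variant testing how promoter-operator spacing affects regulation.
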