Features (pLannotate 1.2.2; 15 found; start..end, strand, type, name):
      1..93      +  CDS            lacI (fragment): lac repressor; lacI; The lac repressor binds to the lac operator to inhibit transcription in E. coli. This inhibition can be relieved by adding lactose or isopropyl-β-D-thiogalactopyranoside (IPTG).
    106..127     +  protein_bind   CAP binding site: CAP binding activates transcription in the presence of cAMP. E. coli catabolite activator protein
    142..172     +  promoter       lac promoter: promoter for the E. coli lac operon
    180..196     +  protein_bind   lac operator: The lac repressor binds to the lac operator to inhibit transcription in E. coli. This inhibition can be relieved by adding lactose or isopropyl-β-D-thiogalactopyranoside (IPTG). lac repressor encoded by lacI
    233..262     -  misc_feature   MCS (fragment): pUC18/19 multiple cloning site
    263..281     +  promoter       T7 promoter: promoter for bacteriophage T7 RNA polymerase
    291..310     +  promoter       PLtetO-1 promoter (fragment): modified phage lambda PL promoter with tet operator sites (Lutz and Bujard, 1997)
    463..509     +  terminator     T7 terminator: transcription terminator for bacteriophage T7 RNA polymerase
    509..534     -  misc_feature   MCS (fragment): pUC18/19 multiple cloning site
    531..688     +  CDS            lacZα (fragment): LacZα fragment of β-galactosidase; lacZ fragment
    694..793     -  misc_feature   bom (fragment): basis of mobility region from pBR322
    895..930     -  CDS            rop (fragment): Rop protein, which maintains plasmids at low copy number; rop
   1025..1129    +  promoter       AmpR promoter: bla
   1130..1990    +  CDS            AmpR: β-lactamase; bla; confers resistance to ampicillin, carbenicillin, and related antibiotics
   2161..2749    +  rep_origin     ori: high-copy-number ColE1/pMB1/pBR322/pUC origin of replication
>Addgene plasmid #140379 | pJBL709 | depositor full sequence | sequence record 272402 | pJBL709 sequence 2931 bps
GCGCCCAATACGCAAACCGCCTCTCCCCGCGCGTTGGCCGATTCATTAATGCAGCTGGCACGACAGGTTT
CCCGACTGGAAAGCGGGCAGTGAGCGCAACGCAATTAATGTGAGTTAGCTCACTCATTAGGCACCCCAGG
CTTTACACTTTATGCTTCCGGCTCGTATGTTGTGTGGAATTGTGAGCGGATAACAATTTCACACAGGAAA
CAGCTATGACCATGATTACGCCAAGCTTGCATGCCTGCAGGTCGACTCTAGATAATACGACTCACTATAG
GGAGACCACAATCCCTATCAGTGATAGAGACCCACATACTCTGATGATCCGAGACGGTCGGGTCCAGATA
TTCGTATCTGTCGAGTAGAGTGTGGGCTCGGATCATTCATGGCAAGAGACGGTCGGGTCCAGATATTCGT
ATCTGTCGAGTAGAGTGTGGGCTCTTGCCATGTGTATGTGGGTAGCATAACCCCTTGGGGCCTCTAAACG
GGTCTTGAGGGGTTTTTTGATCCCCGGGTACCGAGCTCGAATTCACTGGCCGTCGTTTTACAACGTCGTG
ACTGGGAAAACCCTGGCGTTACCCAACTTAATCGCCTTGCAGCACATCCCCCTTTCGCCAGCTGGCGTAA
TAGCGAAGAGGCCCGCACCGATCGCCCTTCCCAACAGTTGCGCAGCCTGAATGGCGAATGGCGCCTGATG
CGGTATTTTCTCCTTACGCATCTGTGCGGTATTTCACACCGCATATGGTGCACTCTCAGTACAATCTGCT
CTGATGCCGCATAGTTAAGCCAGCCCCGACACCCGCCAACACCCGCTGACGCGCCCTGACGGGCTTGTCT
GCTCCCGGCATCCGCTTACAGACAAGCTGTGACCGTCTCCGGGAGCTGCATGTGTCAGAGGTTTTCACCG
TCATCACCGAAACGCGCGAGACGAAAGGGCCTCGTGATACGCCTATTTTTATAGGTTAATGTCATGATAA
TAATGGTTTCTTAGACGTCAGGTGGCACTTTTCGGGGAAATGTGCGCGGAACCCCTATTTGTTTATTTTT
CTAAATACATTCAAATATGTATCCGCTCATGAGACAATAACCCTGATAAATGCTTCAATAATATTGAAAA
AGGAAGAGTATGAGTATTCAACATTTCCGTGTCGCCCTTATTCCCTTTTTTGCGGCATTTTGCCTTCCTG
TTTTTGCTCACCCAGAAACGCTGGTGAAAGTAAAAGATGCTGAAGATCAGTTGGGTGCACGAGTGGGTTA
CATCGAACTGGATCTCAACAGCGGTAAGATCCTTGAGAGTTTTCGCCCCGAAGAACGTTTTCCAATGATG
AGCACTTTTAAAGTTCTGCTATGTGGCGCGGTATTATCCCGTATTGACGCCGGGCAAGAGCAACTCGGTC
GCCGCATACACTATTCTCAGAATGACTTGGTTGAGTACTCACCAGTCACAGAAAAGCATCTTACGGATGG
CATGACAGTAAGAGAATTATGCAGTGCTGCCATAACCATGAGTGATAACACTGCGGCCAACTTACTTCTG
ACAACGATCGGAGGACCGAAGGAGCTAACCGCTTTTTTGCACAACATGGGGGATCATGTAACTCGCCTTG
ATCGTTGGGAACCGGAGCTGAATGAAGCCATACCAAACGACGAGCGTGACACCACGATGCCTGTAGCAAT
GGCAACAACGTTGCGCAAACTATTAACTGGCGAACTACTTACTCTAGCTTCCCGGCAACAATTAATAGAC
TGGATGGAGGCGGATAAAGTTGCAGGACCACTTCTGCGCTCGGCCCTTCCGGCTGGCTGGTTTATTGCTG
ATAAATCTGGAGCCGGTGAGCGTGGGTCTCGCGGTATCATTGCAGCACTGGGGCCAGATGGTAAGCCCTC
CCGTATCGTAGTTATCTACACGACGGGGAGTCAGGCAACTATGGATGAACGAAATAGACAGATCGCTGAG
ATAGGTGCCTCACTGATTAAGCATTGGTAACTGTCAGACCAAGTTTACTCATATATACTTTAGATTGATT
TAAAACTTCATTTTTAATTTAAAAGGATCTAGGTGAAGATCCTTTTTGATAATCTCATGACCAAAATCCC
TTAACGTGAGTTTTCGTTCCACTGAGCGTCAGACCCCGTAGAAAAGATCAAAGGATCTTCTTGAGATCCT
TTTTTTCTGCGCGTAATCTGCTGCTTGCAAACAAAAAAACCACCGCTACCAGCGGTGGTTTGTTTGCCGG
ATCAAGAGCTACCAACTCTTTTTCCGAAGGTAACTGGCTTCAGCAGAGCGCAGATACCAAATACTGTTCT
TCTAGTGTAGCCGTAGTTAGGCCACCACTTCAAGAACTCTGTAGCACCGCCTACATACCTCGCTCTGCTA
ATCCTGTTACCAGTGGCTGCTGCCAGTGGCGATAAGTCGTGTCTTACCGGGTTGGACTCAAGACGATAGT
TACCGGATAAGGCGCAGCGGTCGGGCTGAACGGGGGGTTCGTGCACACAGCCCAGCTTGGAGCGAACGAC
CTACACCGAACTGAGATACCTACAGCGTGAGCTATGAGAAAGCGCCACGCTTCCCGAAGGGAGAAAGGCG
GACAGGTATCCGGTAAGCGGCAGGGTCGGAACAGGAGAGCGCACGAGGGAGCTTCCAGGGGGAAACGCCT
GGTATCTTTATAGTCCTGTCGGGTTTCGCCACCTCTGACTTGAGCGTCGATTTTTGTGATGCTCGTCAGG
GGGGCGGAGCCTATGGAAAAACGCCAGCAACGCGGCCTTTTTACGGTTCCTGGCCTTTTGCTGGCCTTTT
GCTCACATGTTCTTTCCTGCGTTATCCCCTGATTCTGTGGATAACCGTATTACCGCCTTTGAGTGAGCTG
ATACCGCTCGCCGCAGCCGAACGACCGAGCGCAGCGAGTCAGTGAGCGAGGAAGCGGAAGA
