Features (pLannotate 1.2.2; 16 found; start..end, strand, type, name):
      1..89      +  rep_origin     RSF ori (fragment): Plasmids containing the RSF 1030 origin of replication can be propagated in E. coli cells that contain additional plasmids with compatible origins.
     91..183     +  CDS            lacI (fragment): lac repressor; lacI; The lac repressor binds to the lac operator to inhibit transcription in E. coli. This inhibition can be relieved by adding lactose or isopropyl-β-D-thiogalactopyranoside (IPTG).
    196..217     +  protein_bind   CAP binding site: CAP binding activates transcription in the presence of cAMP. E. coli catabolite activator protein
    232..262     +  promoter       lac promoter: promoter for the E. coli lac operon
    270..286     +  protein_bind   lac operator: The lac repressor binds to the lac operator to inhibit transcription in E. coli. This inhibition can be relieved by adding lactose or isopropyl-β-D-thiogalactopyranoside (IPTG). lac repressor encoded by lacI
    323..352     -  misc_feature   MCS (fragment): pUC18/19 multiple cloning site
    353..371     +  promoter       T7 promoter: promoter for bacteriophage T7 RNA polymerase
    381..400     +  promoter       PLtetO-1 promoter (fragment): modified phage lambda PL promoter with tet operator sites (Lutz and Bujard, 1997)
    553..599     +  terminator     T7 terminator: transcription terminator for bacteriophage T7 RNA polymerase
    599..624     -  misc_feature   MCS (fragment): pUC18/19 multiple cloning site
    621..778     +  CDS            lacZα (fragment): LacZα fragment of β-galactosidase; lacZ fragment
    784..883     -  misc_feature   bom (fragment): basis of mobility region from pBR322
    985..1020    -  CDS            rop (fragment): Rop protein, which maintains plasmids at low copy number; rop
   1115..1219    +  promoter       AmpR promoter: bla
   1220..2080    +  CDS            AmpR: β-lactamase; bla; confers resistance to ampicillin, carbenicillin, and related antibiotics
   2251..2839    +  rep_origin     ori: high-copy-number ColE1/pMB1/pBR322/pUC origin of replication
>Addgene plasmid #140379 | pJBL709 | addgene full sequence | sequence record 297860 | Addgene NGS Result
TAACCGTATTACCGCCTTTGAGTGAGCTGATACCGCTCGCCGCAGCCGAACGACCGAGCGCAGCGAGTCA
GTGAGCGAGGAAGCGGAAGAGCGCCCAATACGCAAACCGCCTCTCCCCGCGCGTTGGCCGATTCATTAAT
GCAGCTGGCACGACAGGTTTCCCGACTGGAAAGCGGGCAGTGAGCGCAACGCAATTAATGTGAGTTAGCT
CACTCATTAGGCACCCCAGGCTTTACACTTTATGCTTCCGGCTCGTATGTTGTGTGGAATTGTGAGCGGA
TAACAATTTCACACAGGAAACAGCTATGACCATGATTACGCCAAGCTTGCATGCCTGCAGGTCGACTCTA
GATAATACGACTCACTATAGGGAGACCACAATCCCTATCAGTGATAGAGACCCACATACTCTGATGATCC
GAGACGGTCGGGTCCAGATATTCGTATCTGTCGAGTAGAGTGTGGGCTCGGATCATTCATGGCAAGAGAC
GGTCGGGTCCAGATATTCGTATCTGTCGAGTAGAGTGTGGGCTCTTGCCATGTGTATGTGGGTAGCATAA
CCCCTTGGGGCCTCTAAACGGGTCTTGAGGGGTTTTTTGATCCCCGGGTACCGAGCTCGAATTCACTGGC
CGTCGTTTTACAACGTCGTGACTGGGAAAACCCTGGCGTTACCCAACTTAATCGCCTTGCAGCACATCCC
CCTTTCGCCAGCTGGCGTAATAGCGAAGAGGCCCGCACCGATCGCCCTTCCCAACAGTTGCGCAGCCTGA
ATGGCGAATGGCGCCTGATGCGGTATTTTCTCCTTACGCATCTGTGCGGTATTTCACACCGCATATGGTG
CACTCTCAGTACAATCTGCTCTGATGCCGCATAGTTAAGCCAGCCCCGACACCCGCCAACACCCGCTGAC
GCGCCCTGACGGGCTTGTCTGCTCCCGGCATCCGCTTACAGACAAGCTGTGACCGTCTCCGGGAGCTGCA
TGTGTCAGAGGTTTTCACCGTCATCACCGAAACGCGCGAGACGAAAGGGCCTCGTGATACGCCTATTTTT
ATAGGTTAATGTCATGATAATAATGGTTTCTTAGACGTCAGGTGGCACTTTTCGGGGAAATGTGCGCGGA
ACCCCTATTTGTTTATTTTTCTAAATACATTCAAATATGTATCCGCTCATGAGACAATAACCCTGATAAA
TGCTTCAATAATATTGAAAAAGGAAGAGTATGAGTATTCAACATTTCCGTGTCGCCCTTATTCCCTTTTT
TGCGGCATTTTGCCTTCCTGTTTTTGCTCACCCAGAAACGCTGGTGAAAGTAAAAGATGCTGAAGATCAG
TTGGGTGCACGAGTGGGTTACATCGAACTGGATCTCAACAGCGGTAAGATCCTTGAGAGTTTTCGCCCCG
AAGAACGTTTTCCAATGATGAGCACTTTTAAAGTTCTGCTATGTGGCGCGGTATTATCCCGTATTGACGC
CGGGCAAGAGCAACTCGGTCGCCGCATACACTATTCTCAGAATGACTTGGTTGAGTACTCACCAGTCACA
GAAAAGCATCTTACGGATGGCATGACAGTAAGAGAATTATGCAGTGCTGCCATAACCATGAGTGATAACA
CTGCGGCCAACTTACTTCTGACAACGATCGGAGGACCGAAGGAGCTAACCGCTTTTTTGCACAACATGGG
GGATCATGTAACTCGCCTTGATCGTTGGGAACCGGAGCTGAATGAAGCCATACCAAACGACGAGCGTGAC
ACCACGATGCCTGTAGCAATGGCAACAACGTTGCGCAAACTATTAACTGGCGAACTACTTACTCTAGCTT
CCCGGCAACAATTAATAGACTGGATGGAGGCGGATAAAGTTGCAGGACCACTTCTGCGCTCGGCCCTTCC
GGCTGGCTGGTTTATTGCTGATAAATCTGGAGCCGGTGAGCGTGGGTCTCGCGGTATCATTGCAGCACTG
GGGCCAGATGGTAAGCCCTCCCGTATCGTAGTTATCTACACGACGGGGAGTCAGGCAACTATGGATGAAC
GAAATAGACAGATCGCTGAGATAGGTGCCTCACTGATTAAGCATTGGTAACTGTCAGACCAAGTTTACTC
ATATATACTTTAGATTGATTTAAAACTTCATTTTTAATTTAAAAGGATCTAGGTGAAGATCCTTTTTGAT
AATCTCATGACCAAAATCCCTTAACGTGAGTTTTCGTTCCACTGAGCGTCAGACCCCGTAGAAAAGATCA
AAGGATCTTCTTGAGATCCTTTTTCTCTGCGCGTAATCTGCTGCTTGCAAACAAAAAAACCACCGCTACC
AGCGGTGGTTTGTTTGCCGGATCAAGAGCTACCAACTCTTTTTCCGAAGGTAACTGGCTTCAGCAGAGCG
CAGATACCAAATACTGTTCTTCTAGTGTAGCCGTAGTTAGGCCACCACTTCAAGAACTCTGTAGCACCGC
CTACATACCTCGCTCTGCTAATCCTGTTACCAGTGGCTGCTGCCAGTGGCGATAAGTCGTGTCTTACCGG
GTTGGACTCAAGACGATAGTTACCGGATAAGGCGCAGCGGTCGGGCTGAACGGGGGGTTCGTGCACACAG
CCCAGCTTGGAGCGAACGACCTACACCGAACTGAGATACCTACAGCGTGAGCTATGAGAAAGCGCCACGC
TTCCCGAAGGGAGAAAGGCGGACAGGTATCCGGTAAGCGGCAGGGTCGGAACAGGAGAGCGCACGAGGGA
GCTTCCAGGGGGAAACGCCTGGTATCTTTATAGTCCTGTCGGGTTTCGCCACCTCTGACTTGAGCGTCGA
TTTTTGTGATGCTCGTCAGGGGGGCGGAGCCTATGGAAAAACGCCAGCAACGCGGCCTTTTTACGGTTCC
TGGCCTTTTGCTGGCCTTTTGCTCACATGTTCTTTCCTGCGTTATCCCCTGATTCTGTGGA
